Addgene plasmid #216948: pST39-Mega'-deltaBFG
Purpose: Mega' with knockout of GvpB, GvpF and GvpG
Depositing lab: George Lu. Depositing organization: Rice University. Publication: Elucidating the assembly of gas vesicles by systematic protein-protein interaction analysis. Iburg M, Anderson AP, Wong VT, Anton ED, He A, Lu GJ. EMBO J. 2024 Oct;43(19):4156-4172. doi: 10.1038/s44318-024-00178-2. Epub 2024 Sep 3. PubMed 39227754.
Backbone
  Vector backbone: pST39
  Vector type: Bacterial Expression
Growth in bacteria
  Bacterial resistance: Ampicillin, 100 μg/mL
  Growth temperature: 30°C
  Growth strain: DH5alpha
  Copy number: Low Copy
Gene/Insert
  Gene/Insert name: Mega' with knockout of GvpB, GvpF and GvpG (alt name: GvpB is also known as GvpA2)
  Species: Synthetic; Priestia megaterium
  Cloning method: Gibson Cloning
Terms and licenses: Academic/Nonprofit Terms; Industry Terms: Not Available to Industry
Depositor comments: Please visit https://www.biorxiv.org/content/10.1101/2023.07.23.550228v1 for bioRxiv preprint.
How to cite: pST39-Mega'-deltaBFG was a gift from George Lu (Addgene plasmid # 216948 ; http://n2t.net/addgene:216948 ; RRID:Addgene_216948)
