[The description below was written by a language model from this plasmid's Addgene catalogue record and pLannotate feature annotations shown in this document.]
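Description:
pST39-Mega'-deltaBFG is a bacterial expression plasmid of about 7.4 kb built on the pST39 backbone, a vector designed for expressing multiple genes from one transcript in E. coli. It carries a variant of the Priestia (formerly Bacillus) megaterium gas vesicle gene cluster, referred to as Mega', in which GvpB (also known as GvpA2), GvpF and GvpG have been knocked out. The insert was assembled by Gibson cloning and is listed as synthetic and P. megaterium in origin. Propagation relies on a ColE1/pMB1-type origin accompanied by the rop gene and the pBR322 bom region, consistent with the low copy number recorded for the plasmid. Selection is by ampicillin through the TEM beta-lactamase gene, driven by its own promoter and followed by an fd terminator.

The payload sits between a T7 promoter and a T7 terminator, so expression depends on a host that supplies T7 RNA polymerase. Automated annotation of this roughly 4.8 kb region recognised only gvpS and gvpJ as gas vesicle genes. The remaining cluster genes are not individually labelled, and the record does not state how the three knockouts were made. The short hits to a rice ADH 5'-UTR, B. subtilis ydeC and a T7 gene 10B-derived solubility tag are partial matches and are probably not deliberate design elements.

Gas vesicles are hollow, gas-filled protein nanostructures. According to the associated publication title, this construct belongs to a systematic study of protein-protein interactions in gas vesicle assembly. A cluster lacking the shell protein GvpB and the accessory proteins GvpF and GvpG would plausibly serve as a deletion background for testing the contribution of those components, although the record does not spell out the specific experiment.
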