Features (pLannotate 1.2.2; 14 found; start..end, strand, type, name):
     39..130     +  promoter       AmpR promoter: bla
    131..988     +  CDS            bla: BLAT_ECOLX - Experimental evidence at protein level: Swiss-Prot protein existence level 1. TEM-type are the most prevalent beta-lactamases in enterobacteria; they hydrolyze the beta-lactam bond in susceptible beta-lactam antibiotics, thus conferring resistance to penicillins and cephalosporins. TEM-3 and TEM-4 are capable of hydrolyzing cefotaxime and ceftazidime. TEM-5 is capable of hydrolyzing ceftazidime. TEM-6 is capable of hydrolyzing ceftazidime and aztreonam. TEM-8/CAZ-2, TEM- 16/CAZ-7 and TEM-24/CAZ-6 are markedly active against ceftazidime. IRT- 4 shows resistance to beta-lactamase in
    995..1034    +  terminator     fd terminator: central terminator from bacteriophage fd (Otsuka and Kunisawa, 1982)
   1065..1653    +  rep_origin     ori: high-copy-number ColE1/pMB1/pBR322/pUC origin of replication
   1839..1978    -  misc_feature   bom: basis of mobility region from pBR322
   2080..2271    -  CDS            rop: Rop protein, which maintains plasmids at low copy number; rop
   2311..2421    +  CDS            mbeC (fragment): MBEC_ECOLX - Experimental evidence at protein level: Swiss-Prot protein existence level 1. Required for efficient mobilization of ColE1 plasmid and is thus essential to promote the specific transfer of the plasmid during conjugation. Probably functions by inducing DNA bending, helping the MbeA relaxase to melt the DNA around the nic site and cleave the phosphodiester bond. Binds specifically double-stranded DNA (dsDNA) containing the ColE1 oriT but does not recognize the inverted repeat (IR). From Escherichia coli.
   2508..2526    +  promoter       T7 promoter: promoter for bacteriophage T7 RNA polymerase
   4222..4238    +  5'UTR          OsADH 5'-UTR (fragment): translational enhancer from the 5'-UTR of the Oryza sativa alcohol dehydrogenase gene (Sugio et al., 2008)
   4879..5163    +  CDS            gvpS: GVPS_BACME - Protein inferred from homology: Swiss-Prot protein existence level 3. Gas vesicles are small, hollow, gas filled protein structures that are found in several microbial planktonic microorganisms. They allow the positioning of the organism at the favorable depth for growth (By similarity). From Bacillus megaterium.
   5426..5725    +  CDS            gvpJ: GVPJ_BACME - Protein inferred from homology: Swiss-Prot protein existence level 3. Gas vesicles are small, hollow, gas filled protein structures that are found in several microbial planktonic microorganisms. They allow the positioning of the organism at the favorable depth for growth. This protein could be important for the shape determination of the gas vesicle. From Bacillus megaterium.
   7144..7263    -  CDS            ydeC (fragment): YDEC_BACSU - Protein predicted: Swiss-Prot protein existence level 4. From Bacillus subtilis (strain 168).
   7296..7345    +  CDS            SET1 (fragment): solubility-enhancement tag derived from T7 phage gene 10B
   7353..7400    +  terminator     T7 terminator: transcription terminator for bacteriophage T7 RNA polymerase
>Addgene plasmid #216948 | pST39-Mega'-deltaBFG | addgene full sequence | sequence record 445272 | Addgene NGS Result
AGCCCGCCTAATGAGCGGGCTTTTTTTTAATTCCCCTATTTGTTTATTTTTCTAAATACATTCAAATATG
TATCCGCTCATGAGACAATAACCCTGATAAATGCTTCAATAATATTGAAAAAGGAAGAGTATGAGTATTC
AACATTTCCGTGTCGCCCTTATTCCCTTTTTTGCGGCATTTTGCCTTCCTGTTTTTGCTCACCCAGAAAC
GCTCGTGAAAGTAAAAGACGCAGAGGACCAATTGGGGGCACGAGTGGGATACATAGAACTGGACTTGAAT
AGCGGTAAAATCCTTGAGAGTTTTCGCCCTGAAGAGCGTTTTCCAATGATGAGCACTTTCAAAGTTCTGC
TATGTGGAGCAGTATTATCCCGTGTAGATGCGGGGCAAGAGCAACTCGGACGACGAATACACTATTCGCA
GAATGACTTGGTTGAATACTCCCCAGTGACAGAAAAGCACCTTACGGACGGAATGACGGTAAGAGAATTA
TGTAGTGCCGCCATAACGATGAGTGATAACACTGCGGCGAACTTACTTCTGACAACCATCGGTGGACCGA
AGGAATTAACCGCTTTTTTGCACAATATGGGAGACCATGTAACTCGCCTTGACCGTTGGGAACCAGAACT
GAATGAAGCCATACCAAACGACGAGCGAGACACCACAATGCCTGCGGCAATGGCAACAACATTACGCAAA
CTATTAACTGGCGAACTACTTACTCTGGCTTCACGGCAACAATTAATAGACTGGCTTGAAGCGGATAAAG
TTGCAGGACCACTACTGCGTTCGGCACTTCCTGCTGGCTGGTTTATTGCTGATAAATCTGGGGCAGGAGA
GCGTGGTTCACGGGGTATCATTGCCGCACTTGGACCAGATGGTAAGCCTTCCCGTATCGTAGTTATCTAC
ACGACGGGTAGTCAGGCAACTATGGACGAACGAAATAGACAGATTGCTGAAATAGGGGCTTCACTGATTA
AGCATTGGTAAACCGATACAATTAAAGGCTCCTTTTGGAGCCTTTTTTTTTGGACGGACCGGTAGAAAAG
ATCAAAGGATCTTCTTGAGATCCTTTTTTTCTGCGCGTAATCTGCTGCTTGCAAACAAAAAAACCACCGC
TACCAGCGGTGGTTTGTTTGCCGGATCAAGAGCTACCAACTCTTTTTCCGAAGGTAACTGGCTTCAGCAG
AGCGCAGATACCAAATACTGTCCTTCTAGTGTAGCCGTAGTTAGGCCACCACTTCAAGAACTCTGTAGCA
CCGCCTACATACCTCGCTCTGCTAATCCTGTTACCAGTGGCTGCTGCCAGTGGCGATAAGTCGTGTCTTA
CCGGGTTGGACTCAAGACGATAGTTACCGGATAAGGCGCAGCGGTCGGGCTGAACGGGGGGTTCGTGCAC
ACAGCCCAGCTTGGAGCGAACGACCTACACCGAACTGAGATACCTACAGCGTGAGCTATGAGAAAGCGCC
ACGCTTCCCGAAGGGAGAAAGGCGGACAGGTATCCGGTAAGCGGCAGGGTCGGAACAGGAGAGCGCACGA
GGGAGCTTCCAGGGGGAAACGCCTGGTATCTTTATAGTCCTGTCGGGTTTCGCCACCTCTGACTTGAGCG
TCGATTTTTGTGATGCTCGTCAGGGGGGCGGAGCCTATGGAAAAACGCCAGCAACGCGGCCTTTTTACGG
TTCCTGGCCTTTTGCTGGCCTTTTGCTCACATGTTCTTTCCTGCGTTATCCCCTGATTCTGTGGATAACC
GTATTACCGCCTTTGAGTGAGCTGATACCGCTCGCCGCAGCCGAACGACCGAGCGCAGCGAGTCAGTGAG
CGAGGAAGCGGAAGAGCGCCTGATGCGGTATTTTCTCCTTACGCATCTGTGCGGTATTTCACACCGCAAT
GGTGCACTCTCAGTACAATCTGCTCTGATGCCGCATAGTTAAGCCAGTATACACTCCGCTATCGCTACGT
GACTGGGTCATGGCTGCGCCCCGACACCCGCCAACACCCGCTGACGCGCCCTGACGGGCTTGTCTGCTCC
CGGCATCCGCTTACAGACAAGCTGTGACCGTCTCCGGGAGCTGCATGTGTCAGAGGTTTTCACCGTCATC
ACCGAAACGCGCGAGGCAGCTGCGGTAAAGCTCATCAGCGTGGTCGTGAAGCGATTCACAGATGTCTGCC
TGTTCATCCGCGTCCAGCTCGTTGAGTTTCTCCAGAAGCGTTAATGTCTGGCTTCTGATAAAGCGGGCCA
TGTTAAGGGCGGTTTTTTCCTGTTTGGTCACTGATGCCTCCGTGTAAGGGGGATTTCTGTTCATGGGGTA
ATGATACCGATGAAACGAGAGAGGATGCTCACGATACGGGTTACTGATGATGAACATGCCCGGTTACTGG
AACGTTGTGAGGGTAAACAACTGGCGGTATGGATGCGGCGGGACCAGAGAAAAATCACTCATGGTCAATG
CCAGCGCTTCGTTAATACAGATGTAGGTGTTGGCACCATGCATCGATCCCGCGAAATTAATACGACTCAC
TATAGGGAGACCACAACGGTTTCCCTCTAGAGATAGCTTAGCGATGTGAAAGAAGCTGGAGAAAACTTTC
AAGAAAAAGTTTCTTCTTCAGACGATAAAGAGAAGTCAAAAAATAAGCGGAAAATAAAAGGCGTAAATCA
GATTAAAAAAGCAACGGATATTAAAAGCTCTACTAAGATTAAAAGTTCTAATGATATTAAATCATCTACA
GATTTAAAAACAATGGGATCATTAGATCTAACTATTGGAGGCTACTAAAAATGGAAATTAAAAAAATTAT
GCAAGCCGTGAACGACTTTTTCGGTGAACACGTAGCTCCTCCTCATAAAATTACCTCGGTGGAAGCTACT
GAAGATGAAGGTTGGAGAGTTATTGTTGAAGTCATTGAAGAACGAGAATATATGAAAAAATACGCCAAAG
ATGAAATGCTCGGAACGTACGAGTGCTTTGTAAATAAAGAAAAAGAAGTCATTTCATTCAAACGACTCGA
CGTCAGATATAGAAGCGCCATTGGCATTGAAGCATAAACGATAAGATGGCAGGAGGAACGTAAAAATGAC
CGTCTTAACAGACAAAAGGAAAAAAGGCAGTGGAGCTTTTATACAAGATGACGAGACAAAAGAGGTTCTT
TCAAGAGCGCTGAGCTATTTAAAATCCGGCTATTCCATTCATTTTACAGGTCCTGCCGGCGGAGGCAAAA
CCTCTTTAGCGCGAGCGCTTGCTAAAAAGAGAAAGCGTCCTGTAATGCTGATGCACGGGAATCACGAGCT
CAACAACAAAGATTTAATTGGCGATTTTACGGGATACACGAGCAAAAAAGTAATCGACCAGTACGTTCGT
TCTGTCTATAAAAAAGATGAACAGGTGAGTGAAAACTGGCAGGATGGCCGATTGCTTGAAGCTGTAAAAA
ATGGCTATACGCTGATTTACGACGAATTTACTCGTTCTAAGCCTGCGACGAATAATATCTTTCTATCGAT
ATTAGAAGAAGGCGTGCTGCCGCTGTATGGAGTAAAAATGACCGATCCTTTTGTGCGCGTGCATCCCGAT
TTCCGCGTCATCTTCACAAGCAATCCAGCTGAGTATGCCGGCGTATATGATACGCAAGATGCGCTTCTCG
ACAGGTTAATTACCATGTTTATTGATTATAAAGACATCGACAGAGAGACAGCGATTTTAACGGAGAAAAC
GGACGTAGAAGAAGATGAAGCGCGCACAATTGTAACGCTCGTAGCAAACGTGCGAAACCGCTCTGGAGAC
GAAAACAGCAGCGGACTTAGCCTGCGGGCTTCGCTTATGATCGCTACCCTTGCCACGCAGCAAGACATTC
CTATCGATGGAAGTGACGAAGATTTTCAAACGTTATGTATCGATATTTTGCATCATCCGCTTACCAAATG
TTTGGATGAAGAAAATGCAAAAAGCAAAGCCGAAAAAATCATTTTAGAAGAATGTAAGAATATAGACACT
GAAGAAAAGTAAGTAGGAACAATGGGAAGAGCTAACACAAAAAAGAAATGAGGAATCCTAGATGGGAGAA
TTACTGTATTTATACGGTTTAATTCCAACAAAAGAAGCAGCAGCCATAGAGCCGTTTCCATCTTATAAGG
GGTTTGACGGAGAACATTCACTGTACCCAATTGCGTTTGATCAGGTGACGGCTGTAGTTTCTAAGCTGGA
TGCTGACACCTATTCAGAAAAAGTGATTCAAGAAAAAATGGAGCAGGATATGAGCTGGCTGCAGGAAAAA
GCATTTCATCATCACGAAACGGTAGCCGCTTTGTACGAAGAATTTACGATCATTCCATTAAAATTTTGCA
CCATTTATAAAGGTGAAGAAAGTCTGCAGGCAGCTATTGAGATTAACAAAGAAAAGATAGAGAATTCACT
GACGCTGCTTCAAGGAAATGAAGAGTGGAATGTGAAAATTTACTGTGATGATACAGAGCTTAAAAAAGGA
ATCAGCGAAACGAATGAAAGCGTGAAAGCGAAAAAACAAGAAATTAGTCACTTATCACCAGGAAGACAGT
TTTTTGAAAAGAAAAAAATAGATCAGCTGATTGAAAAAGAATTAGAGCTTCACAAAAACAAAGTGTGTGA
AGAGATACATGACAAGCTAAAAGAATTATCGCTTTATGACTCTGTTAAAAAGAATTGGAGCAAAGACGTA
ACTGGCGCAGCTGAACAGATGGCGTGGAACAGCGTGTTTCTTCTCCCGTCTCTGCAGATTACTAAGTTCG
TAAACGAAATAGAAGAGCTTCAGCAAAGGCTTGAAAATAAAGGCTGGAAGTTTGAAGTGACGGGACCATG
GCCGCCCTATCATTTCTCGAGCTTTGCGTAAAGTGAGGAATTAACATTATGTCTCTTAAACAATCCATGG
AGAATAAAGATATTGCTCTTATTGATATTTTAGATGTCATTTTAGATAAAGGAGTCGCCATTAAAGGAGA
CTTAATCATTTCCATAGCTGGCGTCGATTTAGTGTATTTGGATTTGCGGGTGCTTATTTCTTCGGTTGAA
ACGCTTGTGCAAGCAAAAGAAGGAAATCACAAACCAATCACTTCTGAACAATTTGATAAACAAAAGGAGG
AATTAATGGATGCAACCGGTCAGCCAAGCAAATGGACGAATCCACTTGGATCCTGATCAAGCTGAACAAG
GCTTAGCGCAGCTTGTGATGACAGTTATTGAGCTATTGAGGCAAATCGTTGAACGTCATGCCATGAGGCG
GGTGGAGGGTGGAACGTTGACGGACGAACAAATTGAAAACTTAGGAATTGCACTAATGAACTTAGAAGAA
AAAATGGACGAGTTGAAAGAGGTGTTCGGTCTGGATGCAGAAGATTTAAATATTGATCTTGGACCGCTAG
GCAGCCTGCTTTAAGCGGTCAGTAGGAGGAACAGTATGGCAGTCGAACATAATATGCAGTCAAGTACGAT
TGTAGATGTGCTCGAAAAGATTTTGGATAAAGGAGTCGTTATAGCGGGGGACATCACCGTAGGAATTGCA
GATGTCGAGCTATTAACGATAAAGATCCGCTTGATTGTGGCTTCGGTTGATAAGGCAAAAGAAATCGGCA
TGGACTGGTGGGAAAATGATCCGTATCTCAGTTCAAAAGGAGCCAATAACAAAGCGCTCGAAGAAGAAAA
TAAAATGCTGCATGAGCGGTTAAAAACGCTTGAAGAAAAAATAGAAACGAAACGTTAAAAACTGTACGCT
ACTTAAAAAATGGAGGGATTTACAATGGCAACTGAAACAAAATTAGATAACACACAGGCAGAAAACAAGG
AAAATAAAAATGCGGAAAACGGTTCAAAAGAAAAGAACGGTTCAAAAGCAAGCAAAACAACAAGCAGCGG
GCCAATCAAACGAGCGGTAGCAGGAGGCATCATCGGTGCAACGATTGGATATGTATCGACTCCTGAAAAT
CGAAAAAGTCTCCTTGACCGCATTGATACAGACGAATTAAAAAGCAAAGCATCTGATTTAGGAACAAAGG
TAAAAGAAAAATCAAAAAGCAGCGTGGCCAGCCTGAAAACATCTGCGGGAAGCTTGTTTAAAAAAGATAA
AGATAAATCAAAAGATGATGAAGAAAACGTAAATTCTTCTAGTAGCGAAACAGAAGACGATAACGTTCAA
GAGTACGACGAGTTAAAAGAAGAAAATCAAACTCTTCAAGATCGCTTATCACAGCTTGAAGAAAAAATGA
ACATGCTTGTTGAGCTTAGCCTCAATAAAAATCAAGACGAAGAAGCGGAAGATACAGATTCCGACGAAGA
AGAGAACGATGAGAACGATGAAAACGATGAAAACGAGCAGGACGATGAAAACGAAGAAGAAACATCTAAG
CCACGTAAAAAGGATAAAAAAGAAGCTGAGGAAGAAGAAAGTGAAAGTGACGAAGACAGCGAGGAAGAAG
AGGAAGATTCTCGCTCAAACAAAAAAAATAAAAAAGTAAAAACAGAAGAAGAAGACGAAGATGAAAGCGA
AGAAGAAAAAAAGGAAGCGAAACCAAAAAAGTCAACAGCTAAAAAATCAAAAAATACAAAAGCAAAGAAA
AACACGGACGAAGAAGATGATGAAGCAACATCTCTTTCTAGTGAAGACGATACAACAGCCTAAGACGTAA
AGGAGGAAAGAAAGACATGAGTACAGGCCCTTCTTTTTCAACTAAAGACAATACGCTTGAATACTTTGTG
AAAGCTTCTAATAAACACGGCTTTTCACTTGATATTTCATTAAATGTAAACGGCGCTGTGATTTCCGGTA
CCATGATTTCAGCAAAAGAATACTTTGATTACTTAAGCGAAACGTTTGAAGAAGGCAGTGAAGTGGCTCA
GGCGCTAAGCGAACAATTCTCTTTAGCAAGCGAAGCGAGCGAATCAAACGGAGAAGCAGAAGCCCATTTT
ATTCATTTGAAAAATACAAAGATTTACTGTGGAGACAGTAAATCTACTCCTTCTAAAGGCAAAATCTTTT
GGAGAGGGAAAATAGCAGAAGTAGACGGGTTTTTCTTAGGAAAGATTTCTGATGCAAAATCAACGAGTAA
AAAGAGTTCATAAAAAACGGCGGGGTGATTGCCCCGCCGTTTTTTAGTGATGTGATGAGATGTGCAGCTT
CTTTTTTCGATACATGAGCGGAGTCATCTTCATTTCTTTTCGAAACTGATTAATAAAATAGCTTGTACTA
TTAAACCCTACTTGATAGGCGACTTCCGTCACATTTGCTTCTGCTTGCTGCAGTCCGGATTCGCGAACGC
GTCTCGAGAGATCCGGCTGCTAACAAAGCCCGAAAGGAAGCTGAGTTGGCTGCTGCCACCGCTGAGCAAT
AACTAGCATAACCCCTTGGGGCCTCTAAACGGGTCTTGAGGGGTTTTTTGCTGAAAGGAGGAACTATATC
CGACTAGT
